>Addgene plasmid #37649 | pET28b-Rv2416c_wild | addgene partial sequence | sequence record 49926 | pBRrevBam 5'-GGTGATGTCGGCGATATAGG-3'
CGGTGATGCCGGCCACGATGCGTCCGGCGTAGAGGATCGAGATCTCGATCCCGCGAAATTAATACGACTC
ACTATAGGGGAATTGTGAGCGGATAACAATTCCCCTCTAGAAATAATTTTGTTTAACTTTAAGAAGGAGA
TATACCATGGGCAGCAGCCATCATCATCATCATCACAGCAGCGGCCTGGTGCCGCGCGGCAGCCATATGG
CTAGCATGACTGGTGGACAGCAAATGGGTCGCGGATCCATGCCACAGTCGGATTCTGTGACTGTGACCCT
GTGTAGCCCGACCGAGGACGACTGGCCGGGGATGTTCCTACTGGCCGCGGCCAGTTTCACCGATTTCATC
GGCCCTGAATCAGCGACCGCCTGGCGGACCCTGGTGCCCACCGACGGAGCGGTGGTGGTCCGCGATGGTG
CCGGCCCGGGTTCTGAGGTGGTCGGGATGGCGCTGTACATGGATCTGCGGTTGACGGTGCCTGGTGAAGT
GGTGCTCCCGACCGCCGGTCTCAGTTTCGTCGCGGTGGCGCCGACGCATCGCCGGCGCGGCTTGCTGCGC
GCGATGTGCGCCGAACTGCACCGCCGCATAGCCGATTCCGGCTATCCGGTCGCGGCACTGCATGCTAGCG
AGGGCGGCATCTACGGCCGGTTCGGCTACGGGCCCGCTACCACCTTGCATGAGCTGACGGTCGACCGACG
CTTCGCGCGC
