[The description below was written by a language model from this plasmid's Addgene catalogue record.]
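Description:
pET28b-Rv2416c_wild is a bacterial expression plasmid built on the pET28b backbone (about 5.5 kb without insert) for producing the Mycobacterium tuberculosis Eis protein in Escherichia coli. It is selected with kanamycin, is recorded as low copy, and is maintained in a cloning strain such as DH5alpha. No feature table accompanies the record, so individual backbone elements are not listed. The T7 promoter and T7 terminator sequencing primers are consistent with the standard pET arrangement, in which the insert sits between a T7 promoter and T7 terminator. Transcription in such vectors depends on T7 RNA polymerase, so protein production normally requires a host strain that supplies this polymerase rather than the cloning strain used for propagation.

The insert is the 1,224 bp wild-type coding sequence of Rv2416c (eis), cloned by restriction digestion between BamHI at the 5′ end and NotI at the 3′ end, with both sites preserved. It is fused in frame to the N-terminal His tag encoded by the backbone, which allows the recombinant protein to be purified by immobilised metal affinity chromatography. The "wild" suffix suggests it serves as the unmutated reference version, though the record does not list any mutant counterparts.

The associated publication concerns Eis suppressing host immune responses by acetylating the host phosphatase DUSP16/MKP-7. This suggests the plasmid was used to make recombinant Eis for biochemical or related studies of that activity, although the record does not specify the experiments performed.
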