Addgene plasmid #37649: pET28b-Rv2416c_wild
Depositing lab: SeWon Suh. Depositing organization: Seoul National University. Publication: Mycobacterium tuberculosis Eis protein initiates suppression of host immune responses by acetylation of DUSP16/MKP-7. Kim KH, An DR, Song J, Yoon JY, Kim HS, Yoon HJ, Im HN, Kim J, Kim do J, Lee SJ, Kim KH, Lee HM, Kim HJ, Jo EK, Lee JY, Suh SW. Proc Natl Acad Sci U S A. 2012 May 15;109(20):7729-34. Epub 2012 Apr 30. 10.1073/pnas.1120251109 PubMed 22547814.
Backbone
  Vector backbone: pET28b
  Backbone size w/o insert (bp): 5500
  Vector type: Bacterial Expression
Growth in bacteria
  Bacterial resistance: Kanamycin, 50 μg/mL
  Growth temperature: 37°C
  Growth strain: DH5alpha
  Copy number: Low Copy
Gene/Insert
  Gene/Insert name: Rv2416c (alt name: Eis)
  Species: Mycobacterium tuberculosis
  Insert size (bp): 1224
  Entrez Gene: eis (a.k.a. Rv2416c)
  Tag / fusion protein: His (N terminal on backbone)
  Cloning method: Restriction Enzyme; 5′ cloning site BamHI (not destroyed); 3′ cloning site NotI (not destroyed)
  Sequencing primers: 5′ T7 promoter; 3′ T7 terminator
Terms and licenses: Academic/Nonprofit Terms; Industry Terms: Not Available to Industry
How to cite: pET28b-Rv2416c_wild was a gift from SeWon Suh (Addgene plasmid # 37649 ; http://n2t.net/addgene:37649 ; RRID:Addgene_37649)
